LOCUS       Exported 13805 bp ds-DNA circular SYN 12-MAY-2021
DEFINITION  Plant expression of Cas9 and gRNA empty backbone; Basta resistance.
ACCESSION   .
VERSION     .
KEYWORDS    pBAtC
SOURCE      synthetic DNA construct
  ORGANISM  synthetic DNA construct
REFERENCE   1 (bases 1 to 13805)
  AUTHORS   Kim H, Kim ST, Ryu J, Choi MK, Kweon J, Kang BC, Ahn HM, Bae S, Kim
            JS, Kim SG
  TITLE     A simple, flexible and high-throughput cloning system for plant
            genome editing via CRISPR-Cas system.
  JOURNAL   J Integr Plant Biol. 2016 Mar 4. doi: 10.1111/jipb.12474.
  PUBMED    26946469
REFERENCE   2 (bases 1 to 13805)
  AUTHORS   .
  TITLE     Direct Submission
  JOURNAL   Exported May 12, 2021 from SnapGene Server 1.1.58
            http://www.snapgene.com
FEATURES             Location/Qualifiers
     source          1..13805
                     /organism="synthetic DNA construct"
                     /mol_type="other DNA"
     misc_RNA        complement(13..88)
                     /label=gRNA scaffold
                     /note="guide RNA scaffold for the Streptococcus pyogenes
                     CRISPR/Cas9 system"
     promoter        1005..1349
                     /label=CaMV 35S promoter
                     /note="strong constitutive promoter from cauliflower mosaic
                     virus"
     primer_bind     1293..1313
                     /label=35S promoter
                     /note="CaMV 35S promoter, forward primer"
     protein_bind    1449..1473
                     /gene="mutant version of attB"
                     /label=attB1
                     /bound_moiety="BP Clonase(TM)"
                     /note="recombination site for the Gateway(R) BP reaction"
     CDS             1476..5579
                     /codon_start=1
                     /product="Cas9 (Csn1) endonuclease from the Streptococcus
                     pyogenes Type II CRISPR/Cas system"
                     /label=Cas9
                     /note="generates RNA-guided double strand breaks in DNA"
                     /translation="MDKKYSIGLDIGTNSVGWAVITDEYKVPSKKFKVLGNTDRHSIKK
                     NLIGALLFDSGETAEATRLKRTARRRYTRRKNRICYLQEIFSNEMAKVDDSFFHRLEES
                     FLVEEDKKHERHPIFGNIVDEVAYHEKYPTIYHLRKKLVDSTDKADLRLIYLALAHMIK
                     FRGHFLIEGDLNPDNSDVDKLFIQLVQTYNQLFEENPINASGVDAKAILSARLSKSRRL
                     ENLIAQLPGEKKNGLFGNLIALSLGLTPNFKSNFDLAEDAKLQLSKDTYDDDLDNLLAQ
                     IGDQYADLFLAAKNLSDAILLSDILRVNTEITKAPLSASMIKRYDEHHQDLTLLKALVR
                     QQLPEKYKEIFFDQSKNGYAGYIDGGASQEEFYKFIKPILEKMDGTEELLVKLNREDLL
                     RKQRTFDNGSIPHQIHLGELHAILRRQEDFYPFLKDNREKIEKILTFRIPYYVGPLARG
                     NSRFAWMTRKSEETITPWNFEEVVDKGASAQSFIERMTNFDKNLPNEKVLPKHSLLYEY
                     FTVYNELTKVKYVTEGMRKPAFLSGEQKKAIVDLLFKTNRKVTVKQLKEDYFKKIECFD
                     SVEISGVEDRFNASLGTYHDLLKIIKDKDFLDNEENEDILEDIVLTLTLFEDREMIEER
                     LKTYAHLFDDKVMKQLKRRRYTGWGRLSRKLINGIRDKQSGKTILDFLKSDGFANRNFM
                     QLIHDDSLTFKEDIQKAQVSGQGDSLHEHIANLAGSPAIKKGILQTVKVVDELVKVMGR
                     HKPENIVIEMARENQTTQKGQKNSRERMKRIEEGIKELGSQILKEHPVENTQLQNEKLY
                     LYYLQNGRDMYVDQELDINRLSDYDVDHIVPQSFLKDDSIDNKVLTRSDKNRGKSDNVP
                     SEEVVKKMKNYWRQLLNAKLITQRKFDNLTKAERGGLSELDKAGFIKRQLVETRQITKH
                     VAQILDSRMNTKYDENDKLIREVKVITLKSKLVSDFRKDFQFYKVREINNYHHAHDAYL
                     NAVVGTALIKKYPKLESEFVYGDYKVYDVRKMIAKSEQEIGKATAKYFFYSNIMNFFKT
                     EITLANGEIRKRPLIETNGETGEIVWDKGRDFATVRKVLSMPQVNIVKKTEVQTGGFSK
                     ESILPKRNSDKLIARKKDWDPKKYGGFDSPTVAYSVLVVAKVEKGKSKKLKSVKELLGI
                     TIMERSSFEKNPIDFLEAKGYKEVKKDLIIKLPKYSLFELENGRKRMLASAGELQKGNE
                     LALPSKYVNFLYLASHYEKLKGSPEDNEQKQLFVEQHKHYLDEIIEQISEFSKRVILAD
                     ANLDKVLSAYNKHRDKPIREQAENIIHLFTLTNLGAPAAFKYFDTTIDRKRYTSTKEVL
                     DATLIHQSITGLYETRIDLSQLGGD"
     CDS             5595..5615
                     /codon_start=1
                     /product="nuclear localization signal of SV40 (simian virus
                     40) large T antigen"
                     /label=SV40 NLS
                     /translation="PKKKRKV"
     CDS             5616..5642
                     /codon_start=1
                     /product="HA (human influenza hemagglutinin) epitope tag"
                     /label=HA
                     /translation="YPYDVPDYA"
     protein_bind    complement(5647..5671)
                     /gene="mutant version of attB"
                     /label=attB2
                     /bound_moiety="BP Clonase(TM)"
                     /note="recombination site for the Gateway(R) BP reaction"
     misc_feature    5991..6015
                     /label=RB T-DNA repeat
                     /note="right border repeat from nopaline C58 T-DNA"
     CDS             7346..7975
                     /codon_start=1
                     /product="stability protein from the Pseudomonas plasmid
                     pVS1 (Heeb et al., 2000)"
                     /label=pVS1 StaA
                     /translation="MKVIAVLNQKGGSGKTTIATHLARALQLAGADVLLVDSDPQGSAR
                     DWAAVREDQPLTVVGIDRPTIDRDVKAIGRRDFVVIDGAPQAADLAVSAIKAADFVLIP
                     VQPSPYDIWATADLVELVKQRIEVTDGRLQAAFVVSRAIKGTRIGGEVAEALAGYELPI
                     LESRITQRVSYPGTAAAGTTVLESEPEGDAAREVQALAAEIKSKLI"
     CDS             8404..9477
                     /codon_start=1
                     /product="replication protein from the Pseudomonas plasmid
                     pVS1 (Heeb et al., 2000)"
                     /label=pVS1 RepA
                     /translation="MSGRKPSGPVQIGAALGDDLVEKLKAAQAAQRQRIEAEARPGESW
                     QAAADRIRKESRQPPAAGAPSIRKPPKGDEQPDFFVPMLYDVGTRDSRSIMDVAVFRLS
                     KRDRRAGEVIRYELPDGHVEVSAGPAGMASVWDYDLVLMAVSHLTESMNRYREGKGDKP
                     GRVFRPHVADVLKFCRRADGGKQKDDLVETCIRLNTTHVAMQRTKKAKNGRLVTVSEGE
                     ALISRYKIVKSETGRPEYIEIELADWMYREITEGKNPDVLTVHPDYFLIDPGIGRFLYR
                     LARRAAGKAEARWLFKTIYERSGSAGEFKKFCFTVRKLIGSNDLPEYDLKEEAGQAGPI
                     LVMRYRNLIEGEASAGS"
     rep_origin      9543..9737
                     /label=pVS1 oriV
                     /note="origin of replication for the Pseudomonas plasmid
                     pVS1 (Heeb et al., 2000)"
     primer_bind     complement(9973..9995)
                     /label=pGEX 3'
                     /note="pGEX vectors, reverse primer"
     misc_feature    10081..10221
                     /label=bom
                     /note="basis of mobility region from pBR322"
     primer_bind     10136..10155
                     /label=pRS-marker
                     /note="pRS vectors, use to sequence yeast selectable
                     marker"
     primer_bind     complement(10236..10253)
                     /label=L4440
                     /note="L4440 vector, forward primer"
     rep_origin      complement(10407..10995)
                     /direction=LEFT
                     /label=ori
                     /note="high-copy-number ColE1/pMB1/pBR322/pUC origin of
                     replication"
     primer_bind     complement(10487..10506)
                     /label=pBR322ori-F
                     /note="pBR322 origin, forward primer"
     CDS             complement(11241..12032)
                     /codon_start=1
                     /gene="aadA"
                     /product="aminoglycoside adenylyltransferase (Murphy,
                     1985)"
                     /label=SmR
                     /note="confers resistance to spectinomycin and
                     streptomycin"
                     /translation="MGEAVIAEVSTQLSEVVGVIERHLEPTLLAVHLYGSAVDGGLKPH
                     SDIDLLVTVTVRLDETTRRALINDLLETSASPGESEILRAVEVTIVVHDDIIPWRYPAK
                     RELQFGEWQRNDILAGIFEPATIDIDLAILLTKAREHSVALVGPAAEELFDPVPEQDLF
                     EALNETLTLWNSPPDWAGDERNVVLTLSRIWYSAVTGKIAPKDVAADWAMERLPAQYQP
                     VILEARQAYLGQEEDRLASRADQLEEFVHYVKGEITKVVGK"
     misc_feature    12553..12577
                     /label=LB T-DNA repeat
                     /note="left border repeat from nopaline C58 T-DNA"
     terminator      12670..12922
                     /label=NOS terminator
                     /note="nopaline synthase terminator and poly(A) signal"
     CDS             complement(12942..13493)
                     /codon_start=1
                     /gene="Streptomyces hygroscopicus bar"
                     /product="phosphinothricin acetyltransferase"
                     /label=BlpR
                     /note="confers resistance to bialophos or phosphinothricin"
                     /translation="MSPERRPADIRRATEADMPAVCTIVNHYIETSTVNFRTEPQEPQE
                     WTDDLVRLRERYPWLVAEVDGEVAGIAYAGPWKARNAYDWTAESTVYVSPRHQRTGLGS
                     TLYTHLLKSLEAQGFKSVVAVIGLPNDPSVRMHEALGYAPRGMLRAAGFKHGNWHDVGF
                     WQLDFSLPVPPRPVLPVTEI"
     promoter        complement(13535..13714)
                     /label=NOS promoter
                     /note="nopaline synthase promoter"
ORIGIN
        1 gagctcaaaa aagcaccgac tcggtgccac tttttcaagt tgataacgga ctagccttat
       61 tttaacttgc tatttctagc tctaaaacct ctgcaggtga ctctcgagac acctgcctcc
      121 aatcactact tcgactctag ctgtatataa actcagcttc gttttcttat ctaagcgatg
      181 tgggactttt gaagattgtt ttcaacttaa atgggcctat ataagaaata ctattgttct
      241 ttcccatata aatgggcctg cttctcttct ttcagattcc caggggcctt ttgaagatta
      301 tcttcatatc ttaagaatga agatgtttta ttcaatcaaa ttcttgaagg ttcgatgcct
      361 aatcattcga attcgagctc tcccatatgg tcgactagag ccaagctgat ctcctttgcc
      421 ccggagatca ccatggacga ctttctctat ctctacgatc taggaagaaa gttcgacgga
      481 gaaggtgacg ataccatgtt caccaccgat aatgagaaga ttagcctctt caatttcaga
      541 aagaatgctg acccacagat ggttagagag gcctacgcgg caggtctcat caagacgatc
      601 tacccgagta ataatctcca ggagatcaaa taccttccca agaaggttaa agatgcagtc
      661 aaaagattca ggactaactg catcaagaac acagagaaag atatatttct caagatcaga
      721 agtactattc cagtatggac gattcaaggc ttgcttcata aaccaaggca agtaatagag
      781 attggagtct ctaagaaagt agttcctact gaatcaaagg ccatggagtc aaaaattcag
      841 atcgaggatc taacagaact cgccgtgaag actggcgaac agttcataca gagtctttta
      901 cgactcaatg acaagaagaa aatcttcgtc aacatggtgg agcacgacac tctcgtctac
      961 tccaagaata tcaaagatac agtctcagaa gaccaaaggg ctattgagac ttttcaacaa
     1021 agggtaatat cgggaaacct cctcggattc cattgcccag ctatctgtca cttcatcaaa
     1081 aggacagtag aaaaggaagg tggcacctac aaatgccatc attgcgataa aggaaaggct
     1141 atcgttcaag atgcccctgc cgacagtggt cccaaagatg gacccccacc cacgaggagc
     1201 atcgtggaaa aagaagacgt tccaaccacg tcttcaaagc aagtggattg atgtgatatc
     1261 tccactgacg taagggatga cgcacaatcc cactatcctt cgcaagaccc ttcctctata
     1321 taaggaagtt catttcattt ggagaggact ccggtatttt tacaacaatt accacaacaa
     1381 aacaaacaac aaacaacatt acaatttact attctagtcg acctgcaggc ggccgcacta
     1441 gtgatatcac aagtttgtac aaaaaagcag gcttcatgga caagaagtac agcatcggcc
     1501 tggacatcgg taccaacagc gtgggctggg ccgtgatcac cgacgagtac aaggtgccca
     1561 gcaagaagtt caaggtgctg ggcaacaccg accgccacag catcaagaag aacctgatcg
     1621 gcgccctgct gttcgacagc ggcgagaccg ccgaggccac ccgcctgaag cgcaccgccc
     1681 gccgccgcta cacccgccgc aagaaccgca tctgctacct gcaggagatc ttcagcaacg
     1741 agatggccaa ggtggacgac agcttcttcc accgcctgga ggagagcttc ctggtggagg
     1801 aggacaagaa gcacgagcgc caccccatct tcggcaacat cgtggacgag gtggcctacc
     1861 acgagaagta ccccaccatc taccatctgc gcaagaagct ggtggacagc accgacaagg
     1921 ccgacctgcg cctgatctac ctggccctgg cccacatgat caagttccgc ggccacttcc
     1981 tgatcgaggg cgacctgaac cccgacaaca gcgacgtgga caagctgttc atccagctgg
     2041 tgcagaccta caaccagctg ttcgaggaga accccatcaa cgccagcggc gtggacgcca
     2101 aggccatcct gagcgcccgc ctgagcaaga gccgccgcct ggagaacctg atcgcccagc
     2161 tgcccggcga gaagaagaac ggcctgttcg gcaacctgat cgccctgagc ctgggcctga
     2221 cccccaactt caagagcaac ttcgacctgg ccgaggacgc caagctgcag ctgagcaagg
     2281 acacctacga cgacgacctg gacaacctgc tggcccagat cggcgaccag tacgccgacc
     2341 tgttcctggc cgccaagaac ctgagcgacg ccatcctgct gagcgacatc ctgcgcgtga
     2401 acaccgagat caccaaggcc cccctgagcg ccagcatgat caagcgctac gacgagcacc
     2461 accaggacct gaccctgctg aaggccctgg tgcgccagca gctgcccgag aagtacaagg
     2521 agatcttctt cgaccagagc aagaacggct acgccggcta catcgacggc ggcgccagcc
     2581 aggaggagtt ctacaagttc atcaagccca tcctggagaa gatggacggc accgaggagc
     2641 tgctggtgaa gctgaaccgc gaggacctgc tgcgcaagca gcgcaccttc gacaacggca
     2701 gcatccccca ccagatccac ctgggcgagc tgcacgccat cctgcgccgc caggaggact
     2761 tctacccctt cctgaaggac aaccgcgaga agatcgagaa gatcctgacc ttccgcatcc
     2821 cctactacgt gggccccctg gcccgcggca acagccgctt cgcctggatg acccgcaaga
     2881 gcgaggagac catcaccccc tggaacttcg aggaggtggt ggacaagggc gccagcgccc
     2941 agagcttcat cgagcgcatg accaacttcg acaagaacct gcccaacgag aaggtgctgc
     3001 ccaagcacag cctgctgtac gagtacttca ccgtgtacaa cgagctgacc aaggtgaagt
     3061 acgtgaccga gggcatgcgc aagcccgcct tcctgagcgg cgagcagaag aaggccatcg
     3121 tggacctgct gttcaagacc aaccgcaagg tgaccgtgaa gcagctgaag gaggactact
     3181 tcaagaagat cgagtgcttc gacagcgtgg agatcagcgg cgtggaggac cgcttcaacg
     3241 ccagcctggg cacctaccac gacctgctga agatcatcaa ggacaaggac ttcctggaca
     3301 acgaggagaa cgaggacatc ctggaggaca tcgtgctgac cctgaccctg ttcgaggacc
     3361 gcgagatgat cgaggagcgc ctgaagacct acgcccacct gttcgacgac aaggtgatga
     3421 agcagctgaa gcgccgccgc tacaccggct ggggccgcct gagccgcaag cttatcaacg
     3481 gcatccgcga caagcagagc ggcaagacca tcctggactt cctgaagagc gacggcttcg
     3541 ccaaccgcaa cttcatgcag ctgatccacg acgacagcct gaccttcaag gaggacatcc
     3601 agaaggccca ggtgagcggc cagggcgaca gcctgcacga gcacatcgcc aacctggccg
     3661 gcagccccgc catcaagaag ggcatcctgc agaccgtgaa ggtggtggac gagctggtga
     3721 aggtgatggg ccgccacaag cccgagaaca tcgtgatcga gatggcccgc gagaaccaga
     3781 ccacccagaa gggccagaag aacagccgcg agcgcatgaa gcgcatcgag gagggcatca
     3841 aggagctggg cagccagatc ctgaaggagc accccgtgga gaacacccag ctgcagaacg
     3901 agaagctgta cctgtactac ctgcagaacg gccgcgacat gtacgtggac caggagctgg
     3961 acatcaaccg cctgagcgac tacgacgtgg accacatcgt gccccagagc ttcctgaagg
     4021 acgacagcat cgacaacaag gtgctgaccc gcagcgacaa gaaccgcggc aagagcgaca
     4081 acgtgcccag cgaggaggtg gtgaagaaga tgaagaacta ctggcgccag ctgctgaacg
     4141 ccaagctgat cacccagcgc aagttcgaca acctgaccaa ggccgagcgc ggcggcctga
     4201 gcgagctgga caaggccggc ttcatcaagc gccagctggt ggagacccgc cagatcacca
     4261 agcacgtggc ccagatcctg gacagccgca tgaacaccaa gtacgacgag aacgacaagc
     4321 tgatccgcga ggtgaaggtg atcaccctga agagcaagct ggtgagcgac ttccgcaagg
     4381 acttccagtt ctacaaggtg cgcgagatca acaactacca ccacgcccac gacgcctacc
     4441 tgaacgccgt ggtgggcacc gccctgatca agaagtaccc caagctggag agcgagttcg
     4501 tgtacggcga ctacaaggtg tacgacgtgc gcaagatgat cgccaagagc gagcaggaga
     4561 tcggcaaggc caccgccaag tacttcttct acagcaacat catgaacttc ttcaagaccg
     4621 agatcaccct ggccaacggc gagatccgca agcgccccct gatcgagacc aacggcgaga
     4681 ccggcgagat cgtgtgggac aagggccgcg acttcgccac cgtgcgcaag gtgctgagca
     4741 tgccccaggt gaacatcgtg aagaagaccg aggtgcagac cggcggcttc agcaaggaga
     4801 gcatcctgcc caagcgcaac agcgacaagc tgatcgcccg caagaaggac tgggacccca
     4861 agaagtacgg cggcttcgac agccccaccg tggcctacag cgtgctggtg gtggccaagg
     4921 tggagaaggg caagagcaag aagctgaaga gcgtgaagga gctgctgggc atcaccatca
     4981 tggagcgcag cagcttcgag aagaacccca tcgacttcct ggaggccaag ggctacaagg
     5041 aggtgaagaa ggacctgatc atcaagctgc ccaagtacag cctgttcgag ctggagaacg
     5101 gccgcaagcg catgctggcc agcgccggcg agctgcagaa gggcaacgag ctggccctgc
     5161 ccagcaagta cgtgaacttc ctgtacctgg ccagccacta cgagaagctg aagggcagcc
     5221 ccgaggacaa cgagcagaag cagctgttcg tggagcagca caagcactac ctggacgaga
     5281 tcatcgagca gatcagcgag ttcagcaagc gcgtgatcct ggccgacgcc aacctggaca
     5341 aggtgctgag cgcctacaac aagcaccgcg acaagcccat ccgcgagcag gccgagaaca
     5401 tcatccacct gttcaccctg accaacctgg gcgcccccgc cgccttcaag tacttcgaca
     5461 ccaccatcga ccgcaagcgc tacaccagca ccaaggaggt gctggacgcc accctgatcc
     5521 accagagcat caccggtctg tacgagaccc gcatcgacct gagccagctg ggcggcgacg
     5581 gcggctccgg acctccaaag aaaaagagaa aagtataccc ctacgacgtg cccgactacg
     5641 cctaacaccc agctttcttg tacaaagtgg tgatatcccg cggccatgct agagtccgca
     5701 aaaatcacca gtctctctct acaaatctat ctctctctat ttttctccag aataatgtgt
     5761 gagtagttcc cagataaggg aattagggtt cttatagggt ttcgctcatg tgttgagcat
     5821 ataagaaacc cttagtatgt atttgtattt gtaaaatact tctatcaata aaatttctaa
     5881 ttcctaaaac caaaatccag tgacctgcag gcatgcgacg tcgggcccaa gcttagcttg
     5941 agcttggatc agattgtcgt ttcccgcctt cagtttaaac tatcagtgtt tgacaggata
     6001 tattggcggg taaacctaag agaaaagagc gtttattaga ataatcggat atttaaaagg
     6061 gcgtgaaaag gtttatccgt tcgtccattt gtatgtgcat gccaaccaca gggttcccct
     6121 cgggatcaaa gtactttaaa gtactttaaa gtactttaaa gtactttgat ccaacccctc
     6181 cgctgctata gtgcagtcgg cttctgacgt tcagtgcagc cgtcttctga aaacgacatg
     6241 tcgcacaagt cctaagttac gcgacaggct gccgccctgc ccttttcctg gcgttttctt
     6301 gtcgcgtgtt ttagtcgcat aaagtagaat acttgcgact agaaccggag acattacgcc
     6361 atgaacaaga gcgccgccgc tggcctgctg ggctatgccc gcgtcagcac cgacgaccag
     6421 gacttgacca accaacgggc cgaactgcac gcggccggct gcaccaagct gttttccgag
     6481 aagatcaccg gcaccaggcg cgaccgcccg gagctggcca ggatgcttga ccacctacgc
     6541 cctggcgacg ttgtgacagt gaccaggcta gaccgcctgg cccgcagcac ccgcgaccta
     6601 ctggacattg ccgagcgcat ccaggaggcc ggcgcgggcc tgcgtagcct ggcagagccg
     6661 tgggccgaca ccaccacgcc ggccggccgc atggtgttga ccgtgttcgc cggcattgcc
     6721 gagttcgagc gttccctaat catcgaccgc acccggagcg ggcgcgaggc cgccaaggcc
     6781 cgaggcgtga agtttggccc ccgccctacc ctcaccccgg cacagatcgc gcacgcccgc
     6841 gagctgatcg accaggaagg ccgcaccgtg aaagaggcgg ctgcactgct tggcgtgcat
     6901 cgctcgaccc tgtaccgcgc acttgagcgc agcgaggaag tgacgcccac cgaggccagg
     6961 cggcgcggtg ccttccgtga ggacgcattg accgaggccg acgccctggc ggccgccgag
     7021 aatgaacgcc aagaggaaca agcatgaaac cgcaccagga cggccaggac gaaccgtttt
     7081 tcattaccga agagatcgag gcggagatga tcgcggccgg gtacgtgttc gagccgcccg
     7141 cgcacgtctc aaccgtgcgg ctgcatgaaa tcctggccgg tttgtctgat gccaagctgg
     7201 cggcctggcc ggccagcttg gccgctgaag aaaccgagcg ccgccgtcta aaaaggtgat
     7261 gtgtatttga gtaaaacagc ttgcgtcatg cggtcgctgc gtatatgatg cgatgagtaa
     7321 ataaacaaat acgcaagggg aacgcatgaa ggttatcgct gtacttaacc agaaaggcgg
     7381 gtcaggcaag acgaccatcg caacccatct agcccgcgcc ctgcaactcg ccggggccga
     7441 tgttctgtta gtcgattccg atccccaggg cagtgcccgc gattgggcgg ccgtgcggga
     7501 agatcaaccg ctaaccgttg tcggcatcga ccgcccgacg attgaccgcg acgtgaaggc
     7561 catcggccgg cgcgacttcg tagtgatcga cggagcgccc caggcggcgg acttggctgt
     7621 gtccgcgatc aaggcagccg acttcgtgct gattccggtg cagccaagcc cttacgacat
     7681 atgggccacc gccgacctgg tggagctggt taagcagcgc attgaggtca cggatggaag
     7741 gctacaagcg gcctttgtcg tgtcgcgggc gatcaaaggc acgcgcatcg gcggtgaggt
     7801 tgccgaggcg ctggccgggt acgagctgcc cattcttgag tcccgtatca cgcagcgcgt
     7861 gagctaccca ggcactgccg ccgccggcac aaccgttctt gaatcagaac ccgagggcga
     7921 cgctgcccgc gaggtccagg cgctggccgc tgaaattaaa tcaaaactca tttgagttaa
     7981 tgaggtaaag agaaaatgag caaaagcaca aacacgctaa gtgccggccg tccgagcgca
     8041 cgcagcagca aggctgcaac gttggccagc ctggcagaca cgccagccat gaagcgggtc
     8101 aactttcagt tgccggcgga ggatcacacc aagctgaaga tgtacgcggt acgccaaggc
     8161 aagaccatta ccgagctgct atctgaatac atcgcgcagc taccagagta aatgagcaaa
     8221 tgaataaatg agtagatgaa ttttagcggc taaaggaggc ggcatggaaa atcaagaaca
     8281 accaggcacc gacgccgtgg aatgccccat gtgtggagga acgggcggtt ggccaggcgt
     8341 aagcggctgg gttgtctgcc ggccctgcaa tggcactgga acccccaagc ccgaggaatc
     8401 ggcgtgagcg gtcgcaaacc atccggcccg gtacaaatcg gcgcggcgct gggtgatgac
     8461 ctggtggaga agttgaaggc cgcgcaggcc gcccagcggc aacgcatcga ggcagaagca
     8521 cgccccggtg aatcgtggca agcggccgct gatcgaatcc gcaaagaatc ccggcaaccg
     8581 ccggcagccg gtgcgccgtc gattaggaag ccgcccaagg gcgacgagca accagatttt
     8641 ttcgttccga tgctctatga cgtgggcacc cgcgatagtc gcagcatcat ggacgtggcc
     8701 gttttccgtc tgtcgaagcg tgaccgacga gctggcgagg tgatccgcta cgagcttcca
     8761 gacgggcacg tagaggtttc cgcagggccg gccggcatgg ccagtgtgtg ggattacgac
     8821 ctggtactga tggcggtttc ccatctaacc gaatccatga accgataccg ggaagggaag
     8881 ggagacaagc ccggccgcgt gttccgtcca cacgttgcgg acgtactcaa gttctgccgg
     8941 cgagccgatg gcggaaagca gaaagacgac ctggtagaaa cctgcattcg gttaaacacc
     9001 acgcacgttg ccatgcagcg tacgaagaag gccaagaacg gccgcctggt gacggtatcc
     9061 gagggtgaag ccttgattag ccgctacaag atcgtaaaga gcgaaaccgg gcggccggag
     9121 tacatcgaga tcgagctagc tgattggatg taccgcgaga tcacagaagg caagaacccg
     9181 gacgtgctga cggttcaccc cgattacttt ttgatcgatc ccggcatcgg ccgttttctc
     9241 taccgcctgg cacgccgcgc cgcaggcaag gcagaagcca gatggttgtt caagacgatc
     9301 tacgaacgca gtggcagcgc cggagagttc aagaagttct gtttcaccgt gcgcaagctg
     9361 atcgggtcaa atgacctgcc ggagtacgat ttgaaggagg aggcggggca ggctggcccg
     9421 atcctagtca tgcgctaccg caacctgatc gagggcgaag catccgccgg ttcctaatgt
     9481 acggagcaga tgctagggca aattgcccta gcaggggaaa aaggtcgaaa aggtctcttt
     9541 cctgtggata gcacgtacat tgggaaccca aagccgtaca ttgggaaccg gaacccgtac
     9601 attgggaacc caaagccgta cattgggaac cggtcacaca tgtaagtgac tgatataaaa
     9661 gagaaaaaag gcgatttttc cgcctaaaac tctttaaaac ttattaaaac tcttaaaacc
     9721 cgcctggcct gtgcataact gtctggccag cgcacagccg aagagctgca aaaagcgcct
     9781 acccttcggt cgctgcgctc cctacgcccc gccgcttcgc gtcggcctat cgcggccgct
     9841 ggccgctcaa aaatggctgg cctacggcca ggcaatctac cagggcgcgg acaagccgcg
     9901 ccgtcgccac tcgaccgccg gcgcccacat caaggcaccc tgcctcgcgc gtttcggtga
     9961 tgacggtgaa aacctctgac acatgcagct cccggagacg gtcacagctt gtctgtaagc
    10021 ggatgccggg agcagacaag cccgtcaggg cgcgtcagcg ggtgttggcg ggtgtcgggg
    10081 cgcagccatg acccagtcac gtagcgatag cggagtgtat actggcttaa ctatgcggca
    10141 tcagagcaga ttgtactgag agtgcaccat atgcggtgtg aaataccgca cagatgcgta
    10201 aggagaaaat accgcatcag gcgctcttcc gcttcctcgc tcactgactc gctgcgctcg
    10261 gtcgttcggc tgcggcgagc ggtatcagct cactcaaagg cggtaatacg gttatccaca
    10321 gaatcagggg ataacgcagg aaagaacatg tgagcaaaag gccagcaaaa ggccaggaac
    10381 cgtaaaaagg ccgcgttgct ggcgtttttc cataggctcc gcccccctga cgagcatcac
    10441 aaaaatcgac gctcaagtca gaggtggcga aacccgacag gactataaag ataccaggcg
    10501 tttccccctg gaagctccct cgtgcgctct cctgttccga ccctgccgct taccggatac
    10561 ctgtccgcct ttctcccttc gggaagcgtg gcgctttctc atagctcacg ctgtaggtat
    10621 ctcagttcgg tgtaggtcgt tcgctccaag ctgggctgtg tgcacgaacc ccccgttcag
    10681 cccgaccgct gcgccttatc cggtaactat cgtcttgagt ccaacccggt aagacacgac
    10741 ttatcgccac tggcagcagc cactggtaac aggattagca gagcgaggta tgtaggcggt
    10801 gctacagagt tcttgaagtg gtggcctaac tacggctaca ctagaaggac agtatttggt
    10861 atctgcgctc tgctgaagcc agttaccttc ggaaaaagag ttggtagctc ttgatccggc
    10921 aaacaaacca ccgctggtag cggtggtttt tttgtttgca agcagcagat tacgcgcaga
    10981 aaaaaaggat ctcaagaaga tcctttgatc ttttctacgg ggtctgacgc tcagtggaac
    11041 gaaaactcac gttaagggat tttggtcatg catgatatat ctcccaattt gtgtagggct
    11101 tattatgcac gcttaaaaat aataaaagca gacttgacct gatagtttgg ctgtgagcaa
    11161 ttatgtgctt agtgcatcta acgcttgagt taagccgcgc cgcgaagcgg cgtcggcttg
    11221 aacgaatttc tagctagaca ttatttgccg actaccttgg tgatctcgcc tttcacgtag
    11281 tggacaaatt cttccaactg atctgcgcgc gaggccaagc gatcttcttc ttgtccaaga
    11341 taagcctgtc tagcttcaag tatgacgggc tgatactggg ccggcaggcg ctccattgcc
    11401 cagtcggcag cgacatcctt cggcgcgatt ttgccggtta ctgcgctgta ccaaatgcgg
    11461 gacaacgtaa gcactacatt tcgctcatcg ccagcccagt cgggcggcga gttccatagc
    11521 gttaaggttt catttagcgc ctcaaataga tcctgttcag gaaccggatc aaagagttcc
    11581 tccgccgctg gacctaccaa ggcaacgcta tgttctcttg cttttgtcag caagatagcc
    11641 agatcaatgt cgatcgtggc tggctcgaag atacctgcaa gaatgtcatt gcgctgccat
    11701 tctccaaatt gcagttcgcg cttagctgga taacgccacg gaatgatgtc gtcgtgcaca
    11761 acaatggtga cttctacagc gcggagaatc tcgctctctc caggggaagc cgaagtttcc
    11821 aaaaggtcgt tgatcaaagc tcgccgcgtt gtttcatcaa gccttacggt caccgtaacc
    11881 agcaaatcaa tatcactgtg tggcttcagg ccgccatcca ctgcggagcc gtacaaatgt
    11941 acggccagca acgtcggttc gagatggcgc tcgatgacgc caactacctc tgatagttga
    12001 gtcgatactt cggcgatcac cgcttccccc atgatgttta actttgtttt agggcgactg
    12061 ccctgctgcg taacatcgtt gctgctccat aacatcaaac atcgacccac ggcgtaacgc
    12121 gcttgctgct tggatgcccg aggcatagac tgtaccccaa aaaaacagtc ataacaagcc
    12181 atgaaaaccg ccactgcgcc gttaccaccg ctgcgttcgg tcaaggttct ggaccagttg
    12241 cgtgagcgca tacgctactt gcattacagc ttacgaaccg aacaggctta tgtccactgg
    12301 gttcgtgccc gaattgatca caggcagcaa cgctctgtca tcgttacaat caacatgcta
    12361 ccctccgcga gatcatccgt gtttcaaacc cggcagctta gttgccgttc ttccgaatag
    12421 catcggtaac atgagcaaag tctgccgcct tacaacggct ctcccgctga cgccgtcccg
    12481 gactgatggg ctgcctgtat cgagtggtga ttttgtgccg agctgccggt cggggagctg
    12541 ttggctggct ggtggcagga tatattgtgg tgtaaacaaa ttgacgctta gacaacttaa
    12601 taacacattg cggacgtttt taatgtactg aattaacgcc gaattgaatt atcagcttgc
    12661 atgccggtcg atctagtaac atagatgaca ccgcgcgcga taatttatcc tagtttgcgc
    12721 gctatatttt gttttctatc gcgtattaaa tgtataattg cgggactcta atcataaaaa
    12781 cccatctcat aaataacgtc atgcattaca tgttaattat tacatgctta acgtaattca
    12841 acagaaatta tatgataatc atcgcaagac cggcaacagg attcaatctt aagaaacttt
    12901 attgccaaat gtttgaacga tctgcttgac tctaggggtc atcagatttc ggtgacgggc
    12961 aggaccggac ggggcggcac cggcaggctg aagtccagct gccagaaacc cacgtcatgc
    13021 cagttcccgt gcttgaagcc ggccgcccgc agcatgccgc ggggggcata tccgagcgcc
    13081 tcgtgcatgc gcacgctcgg gtcgttgggc agcccgatga cagcgaccac gctcttgaag
    13141 ccctgtgcct ccagggactt cagaaggtgg gtgtagagcg tggagcccag tcccgtccgc
    13201 tggtggcggg gggagacgta cacggtcgac tcggccgtcc agtcgtaggc gttgcgtgcc
    13261 ttccagggac ccgcgtaggc gatgccggcg acctcgccgt ccacctcggc gacgagccag
    13321 ggatagcgct cccgcagacg gacgaggtcg tccgtccact cctgcggttc ctgcggctcg
    13381 gtacggaagt tgaccgtgct tgtctcgatg tagtggttga cgatggtgca gaccgccggc
    13441 atgtccgcct cggtggcacg gcggatgtcg gccgggcgtc gttctgggct catggtagat
    13501 cccctcgatc gagttgagag tgaatatgag actctaattg gataccgagg ggaatttatg
    13561 gaacgtcagt ggagcatttt tgacaagaaa tatttgctag ctgatagtga ccttaggcga
    13621 cttttgaacg cgcaataatg gtttctgacg tatgtgctta gctcattaaa ctccagaaac
    13681 ccgcggctca gtggctcctt caacgttgcg gttctgtcag ttccaaacgt aaaacggctt
    13741 gtcccgcgtc atcggcgggg gtcataacgt gactccctta attctccgct catgatcgat
    13801 aattc
//
