[The description below was written by a language model from this plasmid's Addgene catalogue record and the feature table of its GenBank file.]
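Description:
pBAtC is a 13.8 kb binary T-DNA vector for CRISPR-Cas9 genome editing in plants, built on the Gateway destination backbone pB2GW7 and supplied as an empty backbone awaiting a guide sequence. It replicates in E. coli from a ColE1/pBR322-type origin with an adjacent bom mobilisation region. The pVS1 oriV, together with the RepA replication and StaA stability genes, supports maintenance in Agrobacterium, the usual delivery host for vectors of this design. Bacterial selection relies on aadA, which confers spectinomycin/streptomycin resistance and lies outside the T-DNA.

Between the nopaline-type left and right border repeats sit three functional units. A CaMV 35S promoter drives a human codon-optimised Streptococcus pyogenes Cas9 carrying a C-terminal SV40 nuclear localisation signal and HA epitope tag. This coding region is flanked by attB1 and attB2 sites, indicating it was introduced by Gateway recombination. The feature table does not annotate a terminator for this cassette. A separate sgRNA cassette contains the S. pyogenes gRNA scaffold in the opposite orientation. The catalogue entry states that it is driven by an Arabidopsis U6 promoter, although that promoter is not annotated in the feature table. Users insert their target-specific spacer by restriction enzyme cloning, but the record does not name the cloning sites. The plant selectable marker is the bar gene (phosphinothricin acetyltransferase) under the NOS promoter with a NOS terminator annotated alongside it, allowing Basta (glufosinate) selection of transformants.

Once a guide is cloned in, a single T-DNA delivers nuclease, guide RNA and herbicide marker together for targeted mutagenesis in plants.
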