Addgene plasmid #78097: pBAtC
Purpose: (Empty Backbone) Plant expression of Cas9 and gRNA empty backbone; Basta resistance
Depositing lab: Jin-Soo Kim. Depositing organization: Seoul National University. Publication: A simple, flexible and high-throughput cloning system for plant genome editing via CRISPR-Cas system. Kim H, Kim ST, Ryu J, Choi MK, Kweon J, Kang BC, Ahn HM, Bae S, Kim JS, Kim SG. J Integr Plant Biol. 2016 Mar 4. doi: 10.1111/jipb.12474. PubMed 26946469.
Backbone
  Vector backbone: pB2GW7
  Modifications to backbone: At U6 promoter driven sgRNA cassette, human codon-optimized SpCas9 gene containing a nuclear localization signal (NLS) and a HA tag at the Cterminus of SpCas9
  Vector type: Plant Expression, CRISPR
  Promoter: U6
  Selectable markers: Basta
  Tag / fusion protein: NLS-HA (C terminal on insert)
Growth in bacteria
  Bacterial resistance: Spectinomycin, 50 μg/mL
  Growth temperature: 37°C
  Growth strain: DH5alpha
  Copy number: Unknown
Gene/Insert
  Cloning method: Restriction Enzyme
Terms and licenses: Academic/Nonprofit Terms; Industry Terms: Not Available to Industry
Depositor comments: protocol for cloning gRNA can be found in associated article.
How to cite: pBAtC was a gift from Jin-Soo Kim (Addgene plasmid # 78097 ; http://n2t.net/addgene:78097 ; RRID:Addgene_78097)
