>Addgene plasmid #78097 | pBAtC | addgene partial sequence | sequence record 147599 | NOSterm-R 5'-attgccaaatgtttgaacga-3'
GGACGGGGCGGCACCGGCAGGCTGAAGTCCAGCTGCCAGAAACCCACGTCATGCCAGTTCCCGTGCTTGA
AGCCGGCCGCCCGCAGCATGCCGCGGGGGGCATATCCGAGCGCCTCGTGCATGCGCACGCTCGGGTCGTT
GGGCAGCCCGATGACAGCGACCACGCTCTTGAAGCCCTGTGCCTCCAGGGACTTCAGAAGGTGGGTGTAG
AGCGTGGAGCCCAGTCCCGTCCGCTGGTGGCGGGGGGAGACGTACACGGTCGACTCGGCCGTCCAGTCGT
AGGCGTTGCGTGCCTTCCAGGGACCCGCGTAGGCGATGCCGGCGACCTCGCCGTCCACCTCGGCGACGAG
CCAGGGATAGCGCTCCCGCAGACGGACGAGGTCGTCCGTCCACTCCTGCGGTTCCTGCGGCTCGGTACGG
AAGTTGACCGTGCTTGTCTCGATGTAGTGGTTGACGATGGTGCAGACCGCCGGCATGTCCGCCTCGGTGG
CACGGCGGATGTCGGCCGGGCGTCGTTCTGGGCTCATGGTAGATCCCCTCGATCGAGTTGAGAGTGAATA
TGAGACTCTAATTGGATACCGAGGGGAATTTATGGAACGTCAGTGGAGCATTTTTGACAAGAAATATTTG
CTAGCTGATAGTGACCTTAGGCGACTTTTGAACGCGCAATAATGGTTTCTGACGTATGTGCTTAGCTCAT
TAAACTCCAGAAACCCGCGGCTCAGTGGCTCCTTCAACGTTGCGGTTCTGTCAGTTCCAAACGTAAAACG
GCTTGTCCCGCGTCATCGGCGGGGGTCATAACGTGACTCCCTTAATTCTCCGCTCATGATCGATAATTCG
AGCTCAAAAAAGCACCGACTCGGTGCCACTTTTTCAAGTTGATAACGGACTAGCCTTATTTTAACTTGCT
ATTTCTAGCTCTAAAACCTCTGCAG
