>Addgene plasmid #78097 | pBAtC | addgene partial sequence | sequence record 147884 | 35S-promoter 5'-CTATCCTTCGCAAGACCCTTC-3'
TCGGCCTGGACATCGGTACCAACAGCGTGGGCTGGGCCGTGATCACCGACGAGTACAAGGTGCCCAGCAA
GAAGTTCAAGGTGCTGGGCAACACCGACCGCCACAGCATCAAGAAGAACCTGATCGGCGCCCTGCTGTTC
GACAGCGGCGAGACCGCCGAGGCCACCCGCCTGAAGCGCACCGCCCGCCGCCGCTACACCCG
