>Addgene plasmid #78097 | pBAtC | addgene partial sequence | sequence record 148016 | SpCas9-F1 5'-cagcacaagcactacctgga-3'
AGCAAGCGCGTGATCCTGGCCGACGCCAACCTGGACAAGGTGCTGAGCGCCTACAACAAGCACCGCGACA
AGCCCATCCGCGAGCAGGCCGAGAACATCATCCACCTGTTCACCCTGACCAACCTGGGCGCCCCCGCCGC
CTTCAAGTACTTCGACACCACCATCGACCGCAAGCGCTACACCAGCACCAAGGAGGTGCTGGACGCCACC
CTGATCCACCAGAGCATCACCGGTCTGTACGAGACCCGCATCGACCTGAGCCAGCTGGGCGGCGACGGCG
GCTCCGGACCTCCAAAGAAAAAGAGAAAAGTATACCCCTACGACGTGCCCGACTACGCCTAACACCCAGC
TTTCTTGTACAAAGTGGTGATATCCCGCGGCCATGCTAGAGTCCGCAAAAATCACCAGTCTCTCTCTACA
AATCTATCTCTCTCTATTTTTCTCCAGAATAATGTGTGAGTAGTTCCCAGATAAGGGAATTAGGGTTCTT
ATAGGGTTTCGCTCATGTGTTGAGCATATAAGAAACCCTTAGTATGTATTTGTATTTGTAAAATACTTCT
ATCAATAAAATTTCTAATTCCTAAAACCAAAATCCAGTGACCTGCAGGCATGCGACGTCGGGCCCAAGCT
TAGCTTGAGCTTGGATCAGATTGTCGTTTCCCGCCTTCAGTTTAAACTATCAGTGTTTGACAGGATATAT
TGGCGGGTAAACCTAA
